>Addgene plasmid #138258 | pRS424-ysg(NT) | depositor full sequence | sequence record 266838 | Full Sequence
TCGCGCGTTTCGGTGATGACGGTGAAAACCTCTGACACATGCAGCTCCCGGAGACGGTCACAGCTTGTCT
GTAAGCGGATGCCGGGAGCAGACAAGCCCGTCAGGGCGCGTCAGCGGGTGTTGGCGGGTGTCGGGGCTGG
CTTAACTATGCGGCATCAGAGCAGATTGTACTGAGAGTGCACCATAAACGACATTACTATATATATAATA
TAGGAAGCATTTAATAGACAGCATCGTAATATATGTGTACTTTGCAGTTATGACGCCAGATGGCAGTAGT
GGAAGATATTCTTTATTGAAAAATAGCTTGTCACCTTACGTACAATCTTGATCCGGAGCTTTTCTTTTTT
TGCCGATTAAGAATTAATTCGGTCGAAAAAAGAAAAGGAGAGGGCCAAGAGGGAGGGCATTGGTGACTAT
TGAGCACGTGAGTATACGTGATTAAGCACACAAAGGCAGCTTGGAGTATGTCTGTTATTAATTTCACAGG
TAGTTCTGGTCCATTGGTGAAAGTTTGCGGCTTGCAGAGCACAGAGGCCGCAGAATGTGCTCTAGATTCC
GATGCTGACTTGCTGGGTATTATATGTGTGCCCAATAGAAAGAGAACAATTGACCCGGTTATTGCAAGGA
AAATTTCAAGTCTTGTAAAAGCATATAAAAATAGTTCAGGCACTCCGAAATACTTGGTTGGCGTGTTTCG
TAATCAACCTAAGGAGGATGTTTTGGCTCTGGTCAATGATTACGGCATTGATATCGTCCAACTGCATGGA
GATGAGTCGTGGCAAGAATACCAAGAGTTCCTCGGTTTGCCAGTTATTAAAAGACTCGTATTTCCAAAAG
ACTGCAACATACTACTCAGTGCAGCTTCACAGAAACCTCATTCGTTTATTCCCTTGTTTGATTCAGAAGC
AGGTGGGACAGGTGAACTTTTGGATTGGAACTCGATTTCTGACTGGGTTGGAAGGCAAGAGAGCCCCGAA
AGCTTACATTTTATGTTAGCTGGTGGACTGACGCCAGAAAATGTTGGTGATGCGCTTAGATTAAATGGCG
TTATTGGTGTTGATGTAAGCGGAGGTGTGGAGACAAATGGTGTAAAAGACTCTAACAAAATAGCAAATTT
CGTCAAAAATGCTAAGAAATAGGTTATTACTGAGTAGTATTTATTTAAGTATTGTTTGTGCACTTGCCTA
TGCGGTGTGAAATACCGCACAGATGCGTAAGGAGAAAATACCGCATCAGGAAATTGTAAACGTTAATATT
TTGTTAAAATTCGCGTTAAATTTTTGTTAAATCAGCTCATTTTTTAACCAATAGGCCGAAATCGGCAAAA
TCCCTTATAAATCAAAAGAATAGACCGAGATAGGGT
[37 nt withheld, positions 1367-1403]
AAAGAACGTGGACTCCAACGTCAAAGG
[49 nt withheld, positions 1431-1479]
T
[91 nt withheld, positions 1481-1571]
G
[124 nt withheld, positions 1573-1696]
CGCGCCATTCGCCATTCAGGCTGCGCAACTGTTGGGAAGGGCGATCGGTGCGGGCCTCTTCGCTATTACG
CCAGCTGGCGAAAGGGGGATGTGCTGCAAGGCGATTAAGTTGGGTAACGCCAGGGTTTTCCCAGTCACGA
CGTTGTAAAACGACGGCCAGTGAGCGCGCGTAATACGACTCACTATAGGGCGAATTGGGTACCGGGCCCC
CCCTCGAGGTCGACGGTATCGATAAGCTTGATATCGAATTCTCTTTGAAAAGATAATGTATGATTATGCT
TTCACTCATATTTATACAGAAACTTGATGTTTTCTTTCGAGTATATACAAGGTGATTACATGTACGTTTG
AAGTACAACTCTAGATTTTGTAGTGCCCTCTTGGGCTAGCGGTAAAGGTGCGCATTTTTTCACACCCTAC
AATGTTCTGTTCAAAAGATTTTGGTCAAACGCTGTAGAAGTGAAAGTTGGTGCGCATGTTTCGGCGTTCG
AAACTTCTCCGCAGTGAAAGATAAATGATCAGAAGAGCGAGCTCTTCTGTTTTAGAGCTAGAAATAGCAA
GTTAAAATAAGGCTAGTCCGTTATCAACTTGAAAAAGTGGCACCGAGTCGGTGCTTTTTTTACTAGTTCT
AGAGCGGCCGCCACCGCGGTGGAGCTCCAGCTTTTGTTCCCTTTAGTGAGGGTTAATTGCGCGCTTGGCG
TAATCATGGTCATAGCTGTTTCCTGTGTGAAATTGTTATCCGCTCACAATTCCACACAACATACGAGCCG
GAAGCATAAAGTGTAAAGCCTGGGGTGCCTAATGAGTGAGCTAACTCACATTAATTGCGTTGCGCTCACT
GCCCGCTTTCCAGTCGGGAAACCTGTCGTGCCAGCTGCATTAATGAATCGGCCAACGCGCGGGGAGAGGC
GGTTTGCGTATTGGGCGCGCTTCCGCTTCCTCGCTCACTGACTCGCTGCGCTCGGTCGTTCGGCTGCGGC
GAGCGGTATCAGCTCACTCAAAGGCGGTAATACGGTTATCCACAGAATCAGGGGATAACGCAGGAAAGAA
CATGTGAGCAAAAGGCCAGCAAAAGGCCAGGAACCGTAAAAAGGCCGCGTTGCTGGCGTTTTTCCATAGG
CTCCGCCCCCCTGACGAGCATCACAAAAATCGACGCTCAAGTCAGAGGTGGCGAAACCCGACAGGACTAT
AAAGATACCAGGCGTTTCCCCCTGGAAGCTCCCTCGTGCGCTCTCCTGTTCCGACCCTGCCGCTTACCGG
ATACCTGTCCGCCTTTCTCCCTTCGGGAAGCGTGGCGCTTTCTCATAGCTCACGCTGTAGGTATCTCAGT
TCGGTGTAGGTCGTTCGCTCCAAGCTGGGCTGTGTGCACGAACCCCCCGTTCAGCCCGACCGCTGCGCCT
TATCCGGTAACTATCGTCTTGAGTCCAACCCGGTAAGACACGACTTATCGCCACTGGCAGCAGCCACTGG
TAACAGGATTAGCAGAGCGAGGTATGTAGGCGGTGCTACAGAGTTCTTGAAGTGGTGGCCTAACTACGGC
TACACTAGAAGGACAGTATTTGGTATCTGCGCTCTGCTGAAGCCAGTTACCTTCGGAAAAAGAGTTGGTA
GCTCTTGATCCGGCAAACAAACCACCGCTGGTAGCGGTGGTTTTTTTGTTTGCAAGCAGCAGATTACGCG
CAGAAAAAAAGGATCTCAAGAAGATCCTTTGATCTTTTCTACGGGGTCTGACGCTCAGTGGAACGAAAAC
TCACGTTAAGGGATTTTGGTCATGAGATTATCAAAAAGGATCTTCACCTAGATCCTTTTAAATTAAAAAT
GAAGTTTTAAATCAATCTAAAGTATATATGAGTAAACTTGGTCTGACAGTTACCAATGCTTAATCAGTGA
GGCACCTATCTCAGCGATCTGTCTATTTCGTTCATCCATAGTTGCCTGACTCCCCGTCGTGTAGATAACT
ACGATACGGGAGGGCTTACCATCTGGCCCCAGTGCTGCAATGATACCGCGAGACCCACGCTCACCGGCTC
CAGATTTATCAGCAATAAACCAGCCAGCCGGAAGGGCCGAGCGCAGAAGTGGTCCTGCAACTTTATCCGC
CTCCATCCAGTCTATTAATTGTTGCCGGGAAGCTAGAGTAAGTAGTTCGCCAGTTAATAGTTTGCGCAAC
GTTGTTGCCATTGCTACAGGCATCGTGGTGTCACGCTCGTCGTTTGGTATGGCTTCATTCAGCTCCGGTT
CCCAACGATCAAGGCGAGTTACATGATCCCCCATGTTGTGCAAAAAAGCGGTTAGCTCCTTCGGTCCTCC
GATCGTTGTCAGAAGTAAGTTGGCCGCAGTGTTATCACTCATGGTTATGGCAGCACTGCATAATTCTCTT
ACTGTCATGCCATCCGTAAGATGCTTTTCTGTGACTGGTGAGTACTCAACCAAGTCATTCTGAGAATAGT
GTATGCGGCGACCGAGTTGCTCTTGCCCGGCGTCAATACGGGATAATACCGCGCCACATAGCAGAACTTT
AAAAGTGCTCATCATTGGAAAACGTTCTTCGGGGCGAAAACTCTCAAGGATCTTACCGCTGTTGAGATCC
AGTTCGATGTAACCCACTCGTGCACCCAACTGATCTTCAGCATCTTTTACTTTCACCAGCGTTTCTGGGT
GAGCAAAAACAGGAAGGCAAAATGCCGCAAAAAAGGGAATAAGGGCGACACGGAAATGTTGAATACTCAT
ACTCTTCCTTTTTCAATATTATTGAAGCATTTATCAGGGTTATTGTCTCATGAGCGGATACATATTTGAA
TGTATTTAGAAAAATAAACAAATAGGGGTTCCGCGCACATTTCCCCGAAAAGTGCCACCTGAACGAAGCA
TCTGTGCTTCATTTTGTAGAACAAAAATGCAACGCGAGAGCGCTAATTTTTCAAACAAAGAATCTGAGCT
GCATTTTTACAGAACAGAAATGCAACGCGAAAGCGCTATTTTACCAACGAAGAATCTGTGCTTCATTTTT
GTAAAACAAAAATGCAACGCGAGAGCGCTAATTTTTCAAACAAAGAATCTGAGCTGCATTTTTACAGAAC
AGAAATGCAACGCGAGAGCGCTATTTTACCAACAAAGAATCTATACTTCTTTTTTGTTCTACAAAAATGC
ATCCCGAGAGCGCTATTTTTCTAACAAAGCATCTTAGATTACTTTTTTTCTCCTTTGTGCGCTCTATAAT
GCAGTCTCTTGATAACTTTTTGCACTGTAGGTCCGTTAAGGTTAGAAGAAGGCTACTTTGGTGTCTATTT
TCTCTTCCATAAAAAAAGCCTGACTCCACTTCCCGCGTTTACTGATTACTAGCGAAGCTGCGGGTGCATT
TTTTCAAGATAAAGGCATCCCCGATTATATTCTATACCGATGTGGATTGCGCATACTTTGTGAACAGAAA
GTGATAGCGTTGATGATTCTTCATTGGTCAGAAAATTATGAACGGTTTCTTCTATTTTGTCTCTATATAC
TACGTATAGGAAATGTTTACATTTTCGTATTGTTTTCGATTCACTCTATGAATAGTTCTTACTACAATTT
TTTTGTCTAAAGAGTAATACTAGAGATAAACATAAAAAATGTAGAGGTCGAGTTTAGATGCAAGTTCAAG
GAGCGAAAGGTGGATGGGTAGGTTATATAGGGATATAGCACAGAGATATATAGCAAAGAGATACTTTTGA
GCAATGTTTGTGGAAGCGGTATTCGCAATATTTTAGTAGCTCGTTACAGTCCGGTGCGTTTTTGGTTTTT
TGAAAGTGCGTCTTCAGAGCGCTTTTGGTTTTCAAAAGCGCTCTGAAGTTCCTATACTTTCTAGAGAATA
GGAACTTCGGAATAGGAACTTCAAAGCGTTTCCGAAAACGAGCGCTTCCGAAAATGCAACGCGAGCTGCG
CACATACAGCTCACTGTTCACGTCGCACCTATATCTGCGTGTTGCCTGTATATATATATACATGAGAAGA
ACGGCATAGTGCGTGTTTATGCTTAAATGCGTACTTATATGCGTCTATTTATGTAGGATGAAAGGTAGTC
TAGTACCTCCTGTGATATTATCCCATTCCATGCGGGGTATCGTATGCTTCCTTCAGCACTACCCTTTAGC
TGTTCTATATGCTGCCACTCCTCAATTGGATTAGTCTCATCCTTCAATGCTATCATTTCCTTTGATATTG
GATCATATTAAGAAACCATTATTATCATGACATTAACCTATAAAAATAGGCGTATCACGAGGCCCTTTCG
TC
Features (pLannotate 1.2.2; 21 found; start..end, strand, type, name):
    137..186     +  misc_feature   bom (fragment): basis of mobility region from pBR322
    187..467     +  promoter       TRP1 promoter: S. cerevisiae TRP1
    468..1142    +  CDS            TRP1: phosphoribosylanthranilate isomerase, required for tryptophan biosynthesis; S. cerevisiae TRP1; yeast auxotrophic marker
   1189..1240    +  misc_feature   bom (fragment): basis of mobility region from pBR322
   1241..1696    -  rep_origin     f1 ori (sequence partly withheld): f1 bacteriophage origin of replication; arrow indicates direction of (+) strand synthesis
   1704..1859    -  CDS            lacZα (fragment): LacZα fragment of β-galactosidase; lacZ fragment
   1867..1885    +  promoter       T7 promoter: promoter for bacteriophage T7 RNA polymerase
   1894..1947    -  misc_feature   MCS (fragment): pBluescript multiple cloning site
   1948..2216    +  promoter       SNR52 promoter: promoter for the S. cerevisiae small nucleolar RNA gene SNR52
   2235..2310    +  misc_RNA       gRNA scaffold: guide RNA scaffold for the Streptococcus pyogenes CRISPR/Cas9 system
   2318..2353    -  misc_feature   MCS (fragment): pBluescript multiple cloning site
   2366..2384    -  promoter       T3 promoter: promoter for bacteriophage T3 RNA polymerase
   2429..2445    -  protein_bind   lac operator: The lac repressor binds to the lac operator to inhibit transcription in E. coli. This inhibition can be relieved by adding lactose or isopropyl-β-D-thiogalactopyranoside (IPTG). lac repressor encoded by lacI
   2453..2483    -  promoter       lac promoter: promoter for the E. coli lac operon
   2498..2519    -  protein_bind   CAP binding site: CAP binding activates transcription in the presence of cAMP. E. coli catabolite activator protein
   2532..2624    -  CDS            lacI (fragment): lac repressor; lacI; The lac repressor binds to the lac operator to inhibit transcription in E. coli. This inhibition can be relieved by adding lactose or isopropyl-β-D-thiogalactopyranoside (IPTG).
   2807..3395    -  rep_origin     ori: high-copy-number ColE1/pMB1/pBR322/pUC origin of replication
   3566..4426    -  CDS            AmpR: β-lactamase; bla; confers resistance to ampicillin, carbenicillin, and related antibiotics
   4427..4531    -  promoter       AmpR promoter: bla
   4558..5900    -  rep_origin     2μ ori: yeast 2μ plasmid origin of replication
   5968..35      +  CDS            rop (fragment) (across the origin): Rop protein, which maintains plasmids at low copy number; rop
