>Addgene plasmid #138258 | pRS424-ysg(NT) | addgene full sequence | sequence record 273639 | Addgene NGS Result
CGCCAGGGTTTTCCCAGTCACGACGTTGTAAAACGACGGCCAGTGAGCGCGCGTAATACGACTCACTATA
GGGCGAATTGGGTACCGGGCCCCCCCTCGAGGTCGACGGTATCGATAAGCTTGATATCGAATTCTCTTTG
AAAAGATAATGTATGATTATGCTTTCACTCATATTTATACAGAAACTTGATGTTTTCTTTCGAGTATATA
CAAGGTGATTACATGTACGTTTGAAGTACAACTCTAGATTTTGTAGTGCCCTCTTGGGCTAGCGGTAAAG
GTGCGCATTTTTTCACACCCTACAATGTTCTGTTCAAAAGATTTTGGTCAAACGCTGTAGAAGTGAAAGT
TGGTGCGCATGTTTCGGCGTTCGAAACTTCTCCGCAGTGAAAGATAAATGATCAGAAGAGCGAGCTCTTC
TGTTTTAGAGCTAGAAATAGCAAGTTAAAATAAGGCTAGTCCGTTATCAACTTGAAAAAGTGGCACCGAG
TCGGTGCTTTTTTTACTAGTTCTAGAGCGGCCGCCACCGCGGTGGAGCTCCAGCTTTTGTTCCCTTTAGT
GAGGGTTAATTGCGCGCTTGGCGTAATCATGGTCATAGCTGTTTCCTGTGTGAAATTGTTATCCGCTCAC
AATTCCACACAACATACGAGCCGGAAGCATAAAGTGTAAAGCCTGGGGTGCCTAATGAGTGAGCTAACTC
ACATTAATTGCGTTGCGCTCACTGCCCGCTTTCCAGTCGGGAAACCTGTCGTGCCAGCTGCATTAATGAA
TCGGCCAACGCGCGGGGAGAGGCGGTTTGCGTATTGGGCGCTCTTCCGCTTCCTCGCTCACTGACTCGCT
GCGCTCGGTCGTTCGGCTGCGGCGAGCGGTATCAGCTCACTCAAAGGCGGTAATACGGTTATCCACAGAA
TCAGGGGATAACGCAGGAAAGAACATGTGAGCAAAAGGCCAGCAAAAGGCCAGGAACCGTAAAAAGGCCG
CGTTGCTGGCGTTTTTCCATAGGCTCCGCCCCCCTGACGAGCATCACAAAAATCGACGCTCAAGTCAGAG
GTGGCGAAACCCGACAGGACTATAAAGATACCAGGCGTTTCCCCCTGGAAGCTCCCTCGTGCGCTCTCCT
GTTCCGACCCTGCCGCTTACCGGATACCTGTCCGCCTTTCTCCCTTCGGGAAGCGTGGCGCTTTCTCATA
GCTCACGCTGTAGGTATCTCAGTTCGGTGTAGGTCGTTCGCTCCAAGCTGGGCTGTGTGCACGAACCCCC
CGTTCAGCCCGACCGCTGCGCCTTATCCGGTAACTATCGTCTTGAGTCCAACCCGGTAAGACACGACTTA
TCGCCACTGGCAGCAGCCACTGGTAACAGGATTAGCAGAGCGAGGTATGTAGGCGGTGCTACAGAGTTCT
TGAAGTGGTGGCCTAACTACGGCTACACTAGAAGAACAGTATTTGGTATCTGCGCTCTGCTGAAGCCAGT
TACCTTCGGAAAAAGAGTTGGTAGCTCTTGATCCGGCAAACAAACCACCGCTGGTAGCGGTGGTTTTTTT
GTTTGCAAGCAGCAGATTACGCGCAGAAAAAAAGGATCTCAAGAAGATCCTTTGATCTTTTCTACGGGGT
CTGACGCTCAGTGGAACGAAAACTCACGTTAAGGGATTTTGGTCATGAGATTATCAAAAAGGATCTTCAC
CTAGATCCTTTTAAATTAAAAATGAAGTTTTAAATCAATCTAAAGTATATATGAGTAAACTTGGTCTGAC
AGTTACCAATGCTTAATCAGTGAGGCACCTATCTCAGCGATCTGTCTATTTCGTTCATCCATAGTTGCCT
GACTCCCCGTCGTGTAGATAACTACGATACGGGAGGGCTTACCATCTGGCCCCAGTGCTGCAATGATACC
GCGAGACCCACGCTCACCGGCTCCAGATTTATCAGCAATAAACCAGCCAGCCGGAAGGGCCGAGCGCAGA
AGTGGTCCTGCAACTTTATCCGCCTCCATCCAGTCTATTAATTGTTGCCGGGAAGCTAGAGTAAGTAGTT
CGCCAGTTAATAGTTTGCGCAACGTTGTTGCCATTGCTACAGGCATCGTGGTGTCACGCTCGTCGTTTGG
TATGGCTTCATTCAGCTCCGGTTCCCAACGATCAAGGCGAGTTACATGATCCCCCATGTTGTGCAAAAAA
GCGGTTAGCTCCTTCGGTCCTCCGATCGTTGTCAGAAGTAAGTTGGCCGCAGTGTTATCACTCATGGTTA
TGGCAGCACTGCATAATTCTCTTACTGTCATGCCATCCGTAAGATGCTTTTCTGTGACTGGTGAGTACTC
AACCAAGTCATTCTGAGAATAGTGTATGCGGCGACCGAGTTGCTCTTGCCCGGCGTCAATACGGGATAAT
ACCGCGCCACATAGCAGAACTTTAAAAGTGCTCATCATTGGAAAACGTTCTTCGGGGCGAAAACTCTCAA
GGATCTTACCGCTGTTGAGATCCAGTTCGATGTAACCCACTCGTGCACCCAACTGATCTTCAGCATCTTT
TACTTTCACCAGCGTTTCTGGGTGAGCAAAAACAGGAAGGCAAAATGCCGCAAAAAAGGGAATAAGGGCG
ACACGGAAATGTTGAATACTCATACTCTTCCTTTTTCAATATTATTGAAGCATTTATCAGGGTTATTGTC
TCATGAGCGGATACATATTTGAATGTATTTAGAAAAATAAACAAATAGGGGTTCCGCGCACATTTCCCCG
AAAAGTGCCACCTGAACGAAGCATCTGTGCTTCATTTTGTAGAACAAAAATGCAACGCGAGAGCGCTAAT
TTTTCAAACAAAGAATCTGAGCTGCATTTTTACAGAACAGAAATGCAACGCGAAAGCGCTATTTTACCAA
CGAAGAATCTGTGCTTCATTTTTGTAAAACAAAAATGCAACGCGAGAGCGCTAATTTTTCAAACAAAGAA
TCTGAGCTGCATTTTTACAGAACAGAAATGCAACGCGAGAGCGCTATTTTACCAACAAAGAATCTATACT
TCTTTTTTGTTCTACAAAAATGCATCCCGAGAGCGCTATTTTTCTAACAAAGCATCTTAGATTACTTTTT
TTCTCCTTTGTGCGCTCTATAATGCAGTCTCTTGATAACTTTTTGCACTGTAGGTCCGTTAAGGTTAGAA
GAAGGCTACTTTGGTGTCTATTTTCTCTTCCATAAAAAAAGCCTGACTCCACTTCCCGCGTTTACTGATT
ACTAGCGAAGCTGCGGGTGCATTTTTTCAAGATAAAGGCATCCCCGATTATATTCTATACCGATGTGGAT
TGCGCATACTTTGTGAACAGAAAGTGATAGCGTTGATGATTCTTCATTGGTCAGAAAATTATGAACGGTT
TCTTCTATTTTGTCTCTATATACTACGTATAGGAAATGTTTACATTTTCGTATTGTTTTCGATTCACTCT
ATGAATAGTTCTTACTACAATTTTTTTGTCTAAAGAGTAATACTAGAGATAAACATAAAAAATGTAGAGG
TCGAGTTTAGATGCAAGTTCAAGGAGCGAAAGGTGGATGGGTAGGTTATATAGGGATATAGCACAGAGAT
ATATAGCAAAGAGATACTTTTGAGCAATGTTTGTGGAAGCGGTATTCGCAATATTTTAGTAGCTCGTTAC
AGTCCGGTGCGTTTTTGGTTTTTTGAAAGTGCGTCTTCAGAGCGCTTTTGGTTTTCAAAAGCGCTCTGAA
GTTCCTATACTTTCTAGAGAATAGGAACTTCGGAATAGGAACTTCAAAGCGTTTCCGAAAACGAGCGCTT
CCGAAAATGCAACGCGAGCTGCGCACATACAGCTCACTGTTCACGTCGCACCTATATCTGCGTGTTGCCT
GTATATATATATACATGAGAAGAACGGCATAGTGCGTGTTTATGCTTAAATGCGTACTTATATGCGTCTA
TTTATGTAGGATGAAAGGTAGTCTAGTACCTCCTGTGATATTATCCCATTCCATGCGGGGTATCGTATGC
TTCCTTCAGCACTACCCTTTAGCTGTTCTATATGCTGCCACTCCTCAATTGGATTAGTCTCATCCTTCAA
TGCTATCATTTCCTTTGATATTGGATCATACTAAGAAACCATTATTATCATGACATTAACCTATAAAAAT
AGGCGTATCACGAGGCCCTTTCGTCTCGCGCGTTTCGGTGATGACGGTGAAAACCTCTGACACATGCAGC
TCCCGGAGACGGTCACAGCTTGTCTGTAAGCGGATGCCGGGAGCAGACAAGCCCGTCAGGGCGCGTCAGC
GGGTGTTGGCGGGTGTCGGGGCTGGCTTAACTATGCGGCATCAGAGCAGATTGTACTGAGAGTGCACCAT
AGATCAACGACATTACTATATATATAATATAGGAAGCATTTAATAGAACAGCATCGTAATATATGTGTAC
TTTGCAGTTATGACGCCAGATGGCAGTAGTGGAAGATATTCTTTATTGAAAAATAGCTTGTCACCTTACG
TACAATCTTGATCCGGAGCTTTTCTTTTTTTGCCGATTAAGAATTAATTCGGTCGAAAAAAGAAAAGGAG
AGGGCCAAGAGGGAGGGCATTGGTGACTATTGAGCACGTGAGTATACGTGATTAAGCACACAAAGGCAGC
TTGGAGTATGTCTGTTATTAATTTCACAGGTAGTTCTGGTCCATTGGTGAAAGTTTGCGGCTTGCAGAGC
ACAGAGGCCGCAGAATGTGCTCTAGATTCCGATGCTGACTTGCTGGGTATTATATGTGTGCCCAATAGAA
AGAGAACAATTGACCCGGTTATTGCAAGGAAAATTTCAAGTCTTGTAAAAGCATATAAAAATAGTTCAGG
CACTCCGAAATACTTGGTTGGCGTGTTTCGTAATCAACCTAAGGAGGATGTTTTGGCTCTGGTCAATGAT
TACGGCATTGATATCGTCCAACTGCATGGAGATGAGTCGTGGCAAGAATACCAAGAGTTCCTCGGTTTGC
CAGTTATTAAAAGACTCGTATTTCCAAAAGACTGCAACATACTACTCAGTGCAGCTTCACAGAAACCTCA
TTCGTTTATTCCCTTGTTTGATTCAGAAGCAGGTGGGACAGGTGAACTTTTGGATTGGAACTCGATTTCT
GACTGGGTTGGAAGGCAAGAGAGCCCCGAAAGCTTACATTTTATGTTAGCTGGTGGACTGACGCCAGAAA
ATGTTGGTGATGCGCTTAGATTAAATGGCGTTATTGGTGTTGATGTAAGCGGAGGTGTGGAGACAAATGG
TGTAAAAGACTCTAACAAAATAGCAAATTTCGTCAAAAATGCTAAGAAATAGGTTATTACTGAGTAGTAT
TTATTTAAGTATTGTTTGTGCACTTGCCGATCTATGCGGTGTGAAATACCGCACAGATGCGTAAGGAGAA
AATACCGCATCAGGAAATTGTAAGCGTTAATATTTTGTTAAAATTCGCGTTAAATTTTTGTTAAATCAGC
TCATTTTTTAACCAATAGGCCGAAATCGGCAAAATCCCTTATAAATCAAAAGAATAGACCGAGATAGGGT
[37 nt withheld, positions 5531-5567]
AAAGAACGTGGACTCCAACGTCAAAGG
[49 nt withheld, positions 5595-5643]
T
[91 nt withheld, positions 5645-5735]
G
[124 nt withheld, positions 5737-5860]
CCATTCGCCATTCAGGCTGCGCAACTGTTGGGAAGGGCGATCGGTGCGGGCCTCTTCGCTATTACGCCAG
CTGGCGAAAGGGGGATGTGCTGCAAGGCGATTAAGTTGGGTAA
Features (pLannotate 1.2.2; 21 found; start..end, strand, type, name):
     54..72      +  promoter       T7 promoter: promoter for bacteriophage T7 RNA polymerase
     81..134     -  misc_feature   MCS (fragment): pBluescript multiple cloning site
    135..403     +  promoter       SNR52 promoter: promoter for the S. cerevisiae small nucleolar RNA gene SNR52
    422..497     +  misc_RNA       gRNA scaffold: guide RNA scaffold for the Streptococcus pyogenes CRISPR/Cas9 system
    505..540     -  misc_feature   MCS (fragment): pBluescript multiple cloning site
    553..571     -  promoter       T3 promoter: promoter for bacteriophage T3 RNA polymerase
    616..632     -  protein_bind   lac operator: The lac repressor binds to the lac operator to inhibit transcription in E. coli. This inhibition can be relieved by adding lactose or isopropyl-β-D-thiogalactopyranoside (IPTG). lac repressor encoded by lacI
    640..670     -  promoter       lac promoter: promoter for the E. coli lac operon
    685..706     -  protein_bind   CAP binding site: CAP binding activates transcription in the presence of cAMP. E. coli catabolite activator protein
    719..811     -  CDS            lacI (fragment): lac repressor; lacI; The lac repressor binds to the lac operator to inhibit transcription in E. coli. This inhibition can be relieved by adding lactose or isopropyl-β-D-thiogalactopyranoside (IPTG).
    994..1582    -  rep_origin     ori: high-copy-number ColE1/pMB1/pBR322/pUC origin of replication
   1753..2613    -  CDS            AmpR: β-lactamase; bla; confers resistance to ampicillin, carbenicillin, and related antibiotics
   2614..2718    -  promoter       AmpR promoter: bla
   2745..4087    -  rep_origin     2μ ori: yeast 2μ plasmid origin of replication
   4155..4190    +  CDS            rop (fragment): Rop protein, which maintains plasmids at low copy number; rop
   4292..4341    +  misc_feature   bom (fragment): basis of mobility region from pBR322
   4480..4627    +  promoter       TRP1 promoter: S. cerevisiae TRP1
   4628..5302    +  CDS            TRP1: phosphoribosylanthranilate isomerase, required for tryptophan biosynthesis; S. cerevisiae TRP1; yeast auxotrophic marker
   5353..5404    +  misc_feature   bom (fragment): basis of mobility region from pBR322
   5432..5860    -  rep_origin     f1 ori (sequence partly withheld): f1 bacteriophage origin of replication; arrow indicates direction of (+) strand synthesis
   5864..46      -  CDS            lacZα (fragment) (across the origin): LacZα fragment of β-galactosidase; lacZ fragment
