[The description below was written by a language model from this plasmid's Addgene catalogue record and pLannotate feature annotations shown in this document.]
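Description:
pRS424-ysg(NT) is a yeast episomal shuttle plasmid built on the pRS424 backbone for expressing a non-targeting single guide RNA in Saccharomyces cerevisiae. In yeast it replicates through the 2μ origin, which supports multicopy maintenance, and is selected by complementation of tryptophan auxotrophy with the TRP1 gene under its own promoter. In E. coli it is propagated as a high-copy plasmid through a ColE1/pUC-type origin with ampicillin selection from the β-lactamase gene. The backbone also carries the usual pBluescript-derived elements: an f1 origin, T7 and T3 promoters flanking the cloning region, lac promoter/operator sequences and a lacZα fragment interrupted by the insert. Short fragments annotated as rop, bom and lacI are backbone remnants rather than functional parts.

The payload sits between remnants of the multiple cloning site, and was cloned by restriction enzymes using EcoRI and SpeI sites. It consists of the SNR52 promoter, a yeast small nucleolar RNA promoter commonly used to drive guide RNAs, followed by a short synthetic spacer and the Streptococcus pyogenes Cas9 guide RNA scaffold. No terminator is annotated downstream of the scaffold. The spacer is designed not to target anything in the assay, and no Cas9 or other effector is encoded, so that component must be supplied separately.

According to the record, the plasmid serves as a negative control guide in a yeast dual reporter system, associated with work on RNA-guided recombinase-Cas9 fusions for genomic deletion and integration. The depositor and sequencing-derived records differ by only a few nucleotides in length and show the same 21 features in the same arrangement.
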