Addgene plasmid #138258: pRS424-ysg(NT)
Purpose: Expression of a non-targeting sgRNA to be used as a control in a yeast dual reporter system
Depositing lab: Xiao Wang. Depositing organization: Arizona State University. Publication: RNA-Guided Recombinase-Cas9 Fusion Targets Genomic DNA Deletion and Integration. Standage-Beier K, Brookhouser N, Balachandran P, Zhang Q, Brafman DA, Wang X. CRISPR J. 2019 Aug;2:209-222. doi: 10.1089/crispr.2019.0013. PubMed 31436506.
Backbone
  Vector backbone: pRS424
  Vector type: Yeast Expression, CRISPR
  Selectable markers: TRP1
Growth in bacteria
  Bacterial resistance: Ampicillin, 100 μg/mL
  Growth temperature: 37°C
  Growth strain: DH5alpha
  Copy number: High Copy
Gene/Insert
  Gene/Insert name: Nontargeting sgRNA
  gRNA/shRNA sequence: AGAAGAGCGAGCTCTTCT
  Species: Synthetic
  Promoter: SNR52
  Cloning method: Restriction Enzyme; 5′ cloning site EcoRI (unknown if destroyed); 3′ cloning site SpeI (unknown if destroyed)
Terms and licenses: Academic/Nonprofit Terms; Industry Terms: Not Available to Industry
How to cite: pRS424-ysg(NT) was a gift from Xiao Wang (Addgene plasmid # 138258 ; http://n2t.net/addgene:138258 ; RRID:Addgene_138258)
